>Addgene plasmid #99115 | pAAV-TRE-DIO-mTurquoise2 | addgene full sequence | sequence record 190882 | Addgene NGS Result
CCTGCAGGCAGCTGCGCGCTCGCTCGCTCACTGAGGCCGCCCGGGCGTCGGGCGACCTTTGGTCGCCCGG
CCTCAGTGAGCGAGCGAGCGCGCAGAGAGGGAGTGGCCAACTCCATCACTAGGGGTTCCTGCGGCCGCAC
GCGTATCAAGTGCCACCTGACGTCTCCCTATCAGTGATAGAGAAGTCGACACGTCTCGAGCTCCCTATCA
GTGATAGAGAAGGTACGTCTAGAACGTCTCCCTATCAGTGATAGAGAAGTCGACACGTCTCGAGCTCCCT
ATCAGTGATAGAGAAGGTACGTCTAGAACGTCTCCCTATCAGTGATAGAGAAGTCGACACGTCTCGAGCT
CCCTATCAGTGATAGAGAAGGTACGTCTAGAACGTCTCCCTATCAGTGATAGAGAAGTCGACACGTCTCG
AGCTCCCTATCAGTGATAGAGAAGCTACCCCCTATATAAGCAGAGCTCGTTTAGTGAACCGTCAGATCGC
CTGGAGACGCCATCCACGCTGTTTTGACCTCCATAGAAGACACCGGGACCGATCCAGCCTGGATCCGGTA
CCGGATCCTCTAGAGTCGACTCCGGAATAACTTCGTATAGGATACTTTATACGAAGTTATGCAGAATGGT
AGCTGGATTGTAGCTGCTATTAGCAATATGAAACCTCTTAATAACTTCGTATAGCATACATTATACGAAG
TTATGGCGCGCCTCACTTGTACAGCTCGTCCATGCCGAGAGTGATCCCGGCGGCGGTCACGAACTCCAGC
AGGACCATGTGATCGCGCTTCTCGTTGGGGTCTTTGCTCAGCTTGGACTGGGTGCTCAGGTAGTGGTTGT
CGGGCAGCAGCACGGGGCCGTCGCCGATGGGGGTGTTCTGCTGGTAGTGGTCGGCGAGCTGCACGCCGCC
GTCCTCGATGTTGTGGCGGATCTTGAAGTTGGCCTTGATGCCGTTCTTCTGCTTGTCGGCGGTGATATAG
ACGTTGTCGCTGAAGTAGTTGTACTCCAGCTTGTGCCCCAGGATGTTGCCGTCCTCCTTGAAGTCGATGC
CCTTCAGCTCGATGCGGTTCACCAGGGTGTCGCCCTCGAACTTCACCTCGGCGCGGGTCTTGTAGTTGCC
GTCGTCCTTGAAGAAGATGGTGCGCTCCTGGACGTAGCCTTCGGGCATGGCGGACTTGAAGAAGTCGTGC
TGCTTCATGTGGTCGGGGTAGCGGGCGAAGCACTGCACGCCCCAGGACAGGGTGGTCACGAGGGTGGGCC
AGGGCACGGGCAGCTTGCCGGTGGTGCAGATGAACTTCAGGGTCAGCTTGCCGTAGGTGGCATCGCCCTC
GCCCTCGCCGGACACGCTGAACTTGTGGCCGTTTACGTCGCCGTCCAGCTCGACCAGGATGGGCACCACC
CCGGTGAACAGCTCCTCGCCCTTGCTCACCATGGTGGCGCTAGCATAACTTCGTATAAAGTATCCTATAC
GAAGTTATTTGCCTTAACCCAGAAATTATCACTGTTATTCTTTAGAATGGTGCAAAGAATAACTTCGTAT
AATGTATGCTATACGAAGTTATGAATTCGATATCAAGCTTATCGATAATCAACCTCTGGATTACAAAATT
TGTGAAAGATTGACTGGTATTCTTAACTATGTTGCTCCTTTTACGCTATGTGGATACGCTGCTTTAATGC
CTTTGTATCATGCTATTGCTTCCCGTATGGCTTTCATTTTCTCCTCCTTGTATAAATCCTGGTTGCTGTC
TCTTTATGAGGAGTTGTGGCCCGTTGTCAGGCAACGTGGCGTGGTGTGCACTGTGTTTGCTGACGCAACC
CCCACTGGTTGGGGCATTGCCACCACCTGTCAGCTCCTTTCCGGGACTTTCGCTTTCCCCCTCCCTATTG
CCACGGCGGAACTCATCGCCGCCTGCCTTGCCCGCTGCTGGACAGGGGCTCGGCTGTTGGGCACTGACAA
TTCCGTGGTGTTGTCGGGGAAATCATCGTCCTTTCCTTGGCTGCTCGCCTATGTTGCCACCTGGATTCTG
CGCGGGACGTCCTTCTGCTACGTCCCTTCGGCCCTCAATCCAGCGGACCTTCCTTCCCGCGGCCTGCTGC
CGGCTCTGCGGCCTCTTCCGCGTCTTCGCCTTCGCCCTCAGACGAGTCGGATCTCCCTTTGGGCCGCCTC
CCCGCATCGATACCGAGCGCTGCTCGAGAGATCTACGGGTGGCATCCCTGTGACCCCTCCCCAGTGCCTC
TCCTGGCCCTGGAAGTTGCCACTCCAGTGCCCACCAGCCTTGTCCTAATAAAATTAAGTTGCATCATTTT
GTCTGACTAGGTGTCCTTCTATAATATTATGGGGTGGAGGGGGGTGGTATGGAGCAAGGGGCAAGTTGGG
AAGACAACCTGTAGGGCCTGCGGGGTCTATTGGGAACCAAGCTGGAGTGCAGTGGCACAATCTTGGCTCA
CTGCAATCTCCGCCTCCTGGGTTCAAGCGATTCTCCTGCCTCAGCCTCCCGAGTTGTTGGGATTCCAGGC
ATGCATGACCAGGCTCAGCTAATTTTTGTTTTTTTGGTAGAGACGGGGTTTCACCATATTGGCCAGGCTG
GTCTCCAACTCCTAATCTCAGGTGATCTACCCACCTTGGCCTCCCAAATTGCTGGGATTACAGGCGTGAA
CCACTGCTCCCTTCCCTGTCCTTCTGATTTTGTAGGTAACCACGTGCGGACCGAGCGGCCGCAGGAACCC
CTAGTGATGGAGTTGGCCACTCCCTCTCTGCGCGCTCGCTCGCTCACTGAGGCCGGGCGACCAAAGGTCG
CCCGACGCCCGGGCTTTGCCCGGGCGGCCTCAGTGAGCGAGCGAGCGCGCAGCTGCCTGCAGGGGCGCCT
GATGCGGTATTTTCTCCTTACGCATCTGTGCGGTATTTCACACCGCATA
[95 nt withheld, positions 2920-3014]
T
[46 nt withheld, positions 3016-3061]
C
[141 nt withheld, positions 3063-3203]
CCTTTGACGTTGGAGTCCACGTTCTTT
[37 nt withheld, positions 3231-3267]
ACTCTATCTCGGGCTATTCTTTTGATTTATAAGGGATTTTGCCGATTTCGGTCTATTGGTTAAAAAATGA
GCTGATTTAACAAAAATTTAACGCGAATTTTAACAAAATATTAACGTTTACAATTTTATGGTGCACTCTC
AGTACAATCTGCTCTGATGCCGCATAGTTAAGCCAGCCCCGACACCCGCCAACACCCGCTGACGCGCCCT
GACGGGCTTGTCTGCTCCCGGCATCCGCTTACAGACAAGCTGTGACCGTCTCCGGGAGCTGCATGTGTCA
GAGGTTTTCACCGTCATCACCGAAACGCGCGAGACGAAAGGGCCTCGTGATACGCCTATTTTTATAGGTT
AATGTCATGATAATAATGGTTTCTTAGACGTCAGGTGGCACTTTTCGGGGAAATGTGCGCGGAACCCCTA
TTTGTTTATTTTTCTAAATACATTCAAATATGTATCCGCTCATGAGACAATAACCCTGATAAATGCTTCA
ATAATATTGAAAAAGGAAGAGTATGAGTATTCAACATTTCCGTGTCGCCCTTATTCCCTTTTTTGCGGCA
TTTTGCCTTCCTGTTTTTGCTCACCCAGAAACGCTGGTGAAAGTAAAAGATGCTGAAGATCAGTTGGGTG
CACGAGTGGGTTACATCGAACTGGATCTCAACAGCGGTAAGATCCTTGAGAGTTTTCGCCCCGAAGAACG
TTTTCCAATGATGAGCACTTTTAAAGTTCTGCTATGTGGCGCGGTATTATCCCGTATTGACGCCGGGCAA
GAGCAACTCGGTCGCCGCATACACTATTCTCAGAATGACTTGGTTGAGTACTCACCAGTCACAGAAAAGC
ATCTTACGGATGGCATGACAGTAAGAGAATTATGCAGTGCTGCCATAACCATGAGTGATAACACTGCGGC
CAACTTACTTCTGACAACGATCGGAGGACCGAAGGAGCTAACCGCTTTTTTGCACAACATGGGGGATCAT
GTAACTCGCCTTGATCGTTGGGAACCGGAGCTGAATGAAGCCATACCAAACGACGAGCGTGACACCACGA
TGCCTGTAGCAATGGCAACAACGTTGCGCAAACTATTAACTGGCGAACTACTTACTCTAGCTTCCCGGCA
ACAATTAATAGACTGGATGGAGGCGGATAAAGTTGCAGGACCACTTCTGCGCTCGGCCCTTCCGGCTGGC
TGGTTTATTGCTGATAAATCTGGAGCCGGTGAGCGTGGGTCTCGCGGTATCATTGCAGCACTGGGGCCAG
ATGGTAAGCCCTCCCGTATCGTAGTTATCTACACGACGGGGAGTCAGGCAACTATGGATGAACGAAATAG
ACAGATCGCTGAGATAGGTGCCTCACTGATTAAGCATTGGTAACTGTCAGACCAAGTTTACTCATATATA
CTTTAGATTGATTTAAAACTTCATTTTTAATTTAAAAGGATCTAGGTGAAGATCCTTTTTGATAATCTCA
TGACCAAAATCCCTTAACGTGAGTTTTCGTTCCACTGAGCGTCAGACCCCGTAGAAAAGATCAAAGGATC
TTCTTGAGATCCTTTTTTTCTGCGCGTAATCTGCTGCTTGCAAACAAAAAAACCACCGCTACCAGCGGTG
GTTTGTTTGCCGGATCAAGAGCTACCAACTCTTTTTCCGAAGGTAACTGGCTTCAGCAGAGCGCAGATAC
CAAATACTGTTCTTCTAGTGTAGCCGTAGTTAGGCCACCACTTCAAGAACTCTGTAGCACCGCCTACATA
CCTCGCTCTGCTAATCCTGTTACCAGTGGCTGCTGCCAGTGGCGATAAGTCGTGTCTTACCGGGTTGGAC
TCAAGACGATAGTTACCGGATAAGGCGCAGCGGTCGGGCTGAACGGGGGGTTCGTGCACACAGCCCAGCT
TGGAGCGAACGACCTACACCGAACTGAGATACCTACAGCGTGAGCTATGAGAAAGCGCCACGCTTCCCGA
AGGGAGAAAGGCGGACAGGTATCCGGTAAGCGGCAGGGTCGGAACAGGAGAGCGCACGAGGGAGCTTCCA
GGGGGAAACGCCTGGTATCTTTATAGTCCTGTCGGGTTTCGCCACCTCTGACTTGAGCGTCGATTTTTGT
GATGCTCGTCAGGGGGGCGGAGCCTATGGAAAAACGCCAGCAACGCGGCCTTTTTACGGTTCCTGGCCTT
TTGCTGGCCTTTTGCTCACATGT
Features (pLannotate 1.2.2; 30 found; start..end, strand, type, name):
     12..39      +  repeat_region  AAV2 ITR (fragment): inverted terminal repeat of adeno-associated virus serotype 2 inverted
     68..95      +  repeat_region  AAV2 ITR (fragment): inverted terminal repeat of adeno-associated virus serotype 2 inverted
    164..184     +  promoter       tight TRE promoter (fragment): Tet-responsive promoter PTight, consisting of seven tet operator sequences followed by the minimal CMV promoter
    201..221     +  promoter       tight TRE promoter (fragment): Tet-responsive promoter PTight, consisting of seven tet operator sequences followed by the minimal CMV promoter
    238..258     +  promoter       tight TRE promoter (fragment): Tet-responsive promoter PTight, consisting of seven tet operator sequences followed by the minimal CMV promoter
    275..295     +  promoter       tight TRE promoter (fragment): Tet-responsive promoter PTight, consisting of seven tet operator sequences followed by the minimal CMV promoter
    312..332     +  promoter       tight TRE promoter (fragment): Tet-responsive promoter PTight, consisting of seven tet operator sequences followed by the minimal CMV promoter
    349..369     +  promoter       tight TRE promoter (fragment): Tet-responsive promoter PTight, consisting of seven tet operator sequences followed by the minimal CMV promoter
    386..406     +  promoter       tight TRE promoter (fragment): Tet-responsive promoter PTight, consisting of seven tet operator sequences followed by the minimal CMV promoter
    423..443     +  promoter       tight TRE promoter (fragment): Tet-responsive promoter PTight, consisting of seven tet operator sequences followed by the minimal CMV promoter
    451..496     +  promoter       TRE3GV promoter (fragment): 3rd-generation Tet-responsive promoter that can be activated by binding of Tet-On® 3G, optimized for retroviral and lentiviral vectors
    563..580     +  misc_feature   MCS (fragment): pUC18/19 multiple cloning site
    587..620     +  protein_bind   lox2272: Cre-mediated recombination occurs in the 8-bp core sequence (GGATACTT). lox2272 sites are compatible with each other, but incompatible with loxP or loxN sites (Lee and Saito, 1988). Cre recombinase
    621..670     -  intron         β-globin intron (fragment): internally truncated intron from human β-globin
    671..704     +  protein_bind   loxP: Cre-mediated recombination occurs in the 8-bp core sequence (GCATACAT). Cre recombinase
    716..1432    -  CDS            mTurquoise2: mTurquoise2 is a basic (constitutively fluorescent) cyan fluorescent protein published in 2012, derived from Aequorea victoria. It is reported to be a rapidly-maturing monomer with very low acid sensitivity.
   1445..1478    -  protein_bind   lox2272: Cre-mediated recombination occurs in the 8-bp core sequence (GGATACTT). lox2272 sites are compatible with each other, but incompatible with loxP or loxN sites (Lee and Saito, 1988). Cre recombinase
   1479..1528    -  intron         β-globin intron (fragment): internally truncated intron from human β-globin
   1529..1562    -  protein_bind   loxP: Cre-mediated recombination occurs in the 8-bp core sequence (GCATACAT). Cre recombinase
   1563..1587    +  misc_feature   MCS (fragment): pBluescript multiple cloning site
   1587..2175    +  misc_feature   WPRE: woodchuck hepatitis virus posttranscriptional regulatory element
   2207..2683    +  polyA_signal   hGH poly(A) signal: human growth hormone polyadenylation signal
   2723..2863    +  repeat_region  AAV2 ITR: inverted terminal repeat of adeno-associated virus serotype 2 inverted
   2868..2919    -  misc_feature   bom (fragment): basis of mobility region from pBR322
   2938..3393    +  rep_origin     f1 ori (sequence partly withheld): f1 bacteriophage origin of replication; arrow indicates direction of (+) strand synthesis
   3394..3443    -  misc_feature   bom (fragment): basis of mobility region from pBR322
   3545..3580    -  CDS            rop (fragment): Rop protein, which maintains plasmids at low copy number; rop
   3675..3779    +  promoter       AmpR promoter: bla
   3780..4640    +  CDS            AmpR: β-lactamase; bla; confers resistance to ampicillin, carbenicillin, and related antibiotics
   4811..5399    +  rep_origin     ori: high-copy-number ColE1/pMB1/pBR322/pUC origin of replication
