[The description below was written by a language model from this plasmid's Addgene catalogue record and pLannotate feature annotations shown in this document.]
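Description:
pAAV-TRE-DIO-mTurquoise2 is a 5.46 kb AAV transfer plasmid that carries a recombinant AAV2-type genome for tetracycline-inducible, Cre-dependent expression of the cyan fluorescent protein mTurquoise2 in mammalian cells. It is maintained in E. coli through a high-copy ColE1/pUC-type origin and selected with ampicillin via the bla gene. An f1 phage origin is also present in the backbone. The expression cassette lies between AAV2 inverted terminal repeats, which direct replication and packaging of the intervening DNA into AAV capsids. The right ITR is annotated in full, whereas the left one is detected only as short fragments in this sequencing-derived record. The recorded use of a recombination-deficient strain fits the known instability of ITRs.

Within the ITRs, a Tet-responsive promoter drives the payload; it is annotated as repeated tet operator elements followed by a minimal promoter fragment. Transcription therefore requires a tetracycline-controlled transactivator, which this plasmid does not encode and which must be supplied separately. Downstream, the mTurquoise2 coding sequence sits in the antisense orientation, flanked by a lox2272/loxP pair on one side and an oppositely oriented lox2272/loxP pair on the other, the standard DIO (double-floxed inverted orientation) arrangement. Cre recombinase inverts the cassette into the sense orientation and then excises one site of each pair, which locks the cassette in place. A WPRE enhances transcript stability and expression, and a human growth hormone polyadenylation signal terminates the message.

Because expression needs both Cre and a tet transactivator, the construct supports intersectional labelling restricted to defined cell populations, with expression level or labelling density set by the transactivator supply. The associated publication concerns engineered AAV capsids for noninvasive gene delivery to the central and peripheral nervous systems.
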