Addgene plasmid #99115: pAAV-TRE-DIO-mTurquoise2
Purpose: An AAV genome with tet-inducible, Cre-dependent expression of the fluorescent protein mTurquoise2
Depositing lab: Viviana Gradinaru. Depositing organization: California Institute of Technology. Publication: Engineered AAVs for efficient noninvasive gene delivery to the central and peripheral nervous systems. Chan KY, Jang MJ, Yoo BB, Greenbaum A, Ravi N, Wu WL, Sanchez-Guardado L, Lois C, Mazmanian SK, Deverman BE, Gradinaru V. Nat Neurosci. 2017 Aug;20(8):1172-1179. doi: 10.1038/nn.4593. Epub 2017 Jun 26. PubMed 28671695.
Backbone
  Vector backbone: pAAV
  Vector type: Mammalian Expression, AAV
Growth in bacteria
  Bacterial resistance: Ampicillin, 100 μg/mL
  Growth temperature: 37°C
  Growth strain: NEB Stable
  Copy number: High Copy
Gene/Insert
  Gene/Insert name: DIO-mTurquoise2
  Insert size (bp): 2874
  Promoter: TRE
  Cloning method: Restriction Enzyme; 5′ cloning site AscI (not destroyed); 3′ cloning site NheI (not destroyed)
Terms and licenses: Academic/Nonprofit Terms; Industry Terms: Not Available to Industry
How to cite: pAAV-TRE-DIO-mTurquoise2 was a gift from Viviana Gradinaru (Addgene plasmid # 99115 ; http://n2t.net/addgene:99115 ; RRID:Addgene_99115)
